Addgene plasmid #31828: pGBT-RP2-1
Purpose: (Empty Backbone)
Depositing lab: Stephen Ekker. Depositing organization: Mayo Foundation for Medical Education and Research. Publication: In vivo protein trapping produces a functional expression codex of the vertebrate proteome. Clark KJ, Balciunas D, Pogoda HM, Ding Y, Westcot SE, Bedell VM, Greenwood TM, Urban MD, Skuster KJ, Petzold AM, Ni J, Nielsen AL, Patowary A, Scaria V, Sivasubbu S, Xu X, Hammerschmidt M, Ekker SC. Nat Methods. 2011 Jun;8(6):506-15. Epub 2011 May 8. 10.1038/nmeth.1606 PubMed 21552255.
Backbone
  Vector backbone: pGBT
  Backbone size (bp): 9119
  Vector type: Cre/Lox
  Promoter: beta Actin
  Tag / fusion protein: mRFP (N terminal on backbone); GFP GM2 variant (C terminal on backbone)
Growth in bacteria
  Bacterial resistance: Ampicillin, 100 μg/mL
  Growth temperature: 37°C
  Growth strain: DH5alpha
  Copy number: Unknown
Terms and licenses: Academic/Nonprofit Terms; Industry Terms: Not Available to Industry
Depositor comments: The plasmid contains Tol2 transposon mini ITRs.
How to cite: pGBT-RP2-1 was a gift from Stephen Ekker (Addgene plasmid # 31828 ; http://n2t.net/addgene:31828 ; RRID:Addgene_31828)
