[The description below was written by a language model from this plasmid's Addgene catalogue record and the feature table of its GenBank file.]
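Description:
pGBT-RP2-1 is a 9,119 bp gene-break transposon vector deposited as an empty backbone and catalogued as a Cre/Lox plasmid. According to the associated publication title, it is used for in vivo protein trapping in vertebrates. It is maintained in E. coli through a high-copy ColE1/pUC-type origin with ampicillin selection (bla), and it also carries an f1 phage origin. The cloning region sits within a lacZ-type context with a lac promoter and operator and M13 primer sites. SP6 and T7 phage promoters lie on either side of the cargo, and a T3 promoter lies inside it.

The depositor notes that the plasmid contains miniature Tol2 transposon inverted terminal repeats, which would allow Tol2 transposase to move the cargo into a host genome. These repeats are not annotated in the feature table. Two loxP sites bracket a segment of roughly 5.6 kb that holds both reporters, an mRFP1 coding sequence near one end and an Aequorea GFP coding sequence (listed as the GM2 variant) near the other. This arrangement means Cre recombinase could act on an integrated cassette, and excision would be expected if the sites are in the same orientation, which the record does not state.

The catalogue lists mRFP as an N-terminal tag and GFP as a C-terminal tag, along with a beta-actin promoter. That layout is consistent with mRFP being fused to trapped endogenous proteins while a separately driven GFP unit reports integration. However, the beta-actin promoter and any splice acceptor, donor or polyadenylation elements are not annotated in the large unlabelled stretches between the reporters, so their exact arrangement cannot be confirmed from this record.
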