LOCUS       Exported 9119 bp ds-DNA circular SYN 12-MAY-2021
DEFINITION  synthetic circular DNA
ACCESSION   .
VERSION     .
KEYWORDS    pGBT-RP2-1
SOURCE      synthetic DNA construct
  ORGANISM  synthetic DNA construct
REFERENCE   1 (bases 1 to 9119)
  AUTHORS   Clark KJ, Balciunas D, Pogoda HM, Ding Y, Westcot SE, Bedell VM,
            Greenwood TM, Urban MD, Skuster KJ, Petzold AM, Ni J, Nielsen AL,
            Patowary A, Scaria V, Sivasubbu S, Xu X, Hammerschmidt M, Ekker SC
  TITLE     In vivo protein trapping produces a functional expression codex of
            the vertebrate proteome.
  JOURNAL   Nat Methods. 2011 Jun;8(6):506-15. Epub 2011 May 8.
  PUBMED    21552255
REFERENCE   2 (bases 1 to 9119)
  AUTHORS   .
  TITLE     Direct Submission
  JOURNAL   Exported May 12, 2021 from SnapGene Server 1.1.58
            http://www.snapgene.com
FEATURES             Location/Qualifiers
     source          1..9119
                     /organism="synthetic DNA construct"
                     /mol_type="other DNA"
     protein_bind    22..43
                     /label=CAP binding site
                     /bound_moiety="E. coli catabolite activator protein"
                     /note="CAP binding activates transcription in the presence
                     of cAMP."
     promoter        58..88
                     /label=lac promoter
                     /note="promoter for the E. coli lac operon"
     protein_bind    96..112
                     /label=lac operator
                     /bound_moiety="lac repressor encoded by lacI"
                     /note="The lac repressor binds to the lac operator to
                     inhibit transcription in E. coli. This inhibition can be
                     relieved by adding lactose or
                     isopropyl-beta-D-thiogalactopyranoside (IPTG)."
     primer_bind     101..123
                     /label=M13/pUC Reverse
                     /note="In lacZ gene"
     primer_bind     120..136
                     /label=M13 rev
                     /note="common sequencing primer, one of multiple similar
                     variants"
     primer_bind     120..136
                     /label=M13 Reverse
                     /note="In lacZ gene. Also called M13-rev"
     promoter        154..172
                     /label=SP6 promoter
                     /note="promoter for bacteriophage SP6 RNA polymerase"
     primer_bind     154..171
                     /label=SP6
                     /note="SP6 promoter, forward primer"
     protein_bind    448..481
                     /label=loxP
                     /bound_moiety="Cre recombinase"
                     /note="Cre-mediated recombination occurs in the 8-bp core
                     sequence (GCATACAT)."
     CDS             653..1327
                     /codon_start=1
                     /product="monomeric derivative of DsRed (Campbell et al.,
                     2002)"
                     /label=mRFP1
                     /note="mammalian codon-optimized"
                     /translation="ASSEDVIKEFMRFKVRMEGSVNGHEFEIEGEGEGRPYEGTQTAKL
                     KVTKGGPLPFAWDILSPQFQYGSKAYVKHPADIPDYLKLSFPEGFKWERVMNFEDGGVV
                     TVTQDSSLQDGEFIYKVKLRGTNFPSDGPVMQKKTMGWEASTERMYPEDGALKGEIKMR
                     LKLKDGGHYDAEVKTTYMAKKPVQLPGAYKTDIKLDITSHNEDYTIVEQYERAEGRHST
                     GA"
     primer_bind     complement(780..798)
                     /label=mCherry-R
                     /note="mCherry, reverse primer"
     primer_bind     1048..1067
                     /label=mCherry-F
                     /note="mCherry, forward primer"
     primer_bind     1242..1265
                     /label=DsRed1-C
                     /note="DsRed1, forward primer"
     primer_bind     2575..2595
                     /label=T3
                     /note="T3 promoter, forward primer"
     promoter        2577..2595
                     /label=T3 promoter
                     /note="promoter for bacteriophage T3 RNA polymerase"
     CDS             5165..5881
                     /codon_start=1
                     /product="Aequoria victoria green fluorescent protein"
                     /label=GFP
                     /translation="MSKGEELFTGVVPILVELNGDVNGHKFPVSGEGEGDATYGKLTLK
                     FICTTGKLPVPWPTLVTTLAYGLQCFARYPDHMKQHDFFKSAMPEGYVQERTIFFKDDG
                     NYKTRAEVKFEGDTLVNRIELKGIDFKEDGNILGHKLEYNYNSHNVYIMADKQKNGIKV
                     NFKIRHNIEDGSVQLADHYQQNTPIGDGPVLLPDNHYLSTQSALSKDPNEKRDHMVLLE
                     FVTAAGITHGMDELYK"
     primer_bind     5818..5838
                     /label=GFP-F
                     /note="GFP, forward primer. Does NOT anneal to EGFP"
     protein_bind    6090..6123
                     /label=loxP
                     /bound_moiety="Cre recombinase"
                     /note="Cre-mediated recombination occurs in the 8-bp core
                     sequence (GCATACAT)."
     primer_bind     complement(6413..6432)
                     /label=T7
                     /note="T7 promoter, forward primer"
     promoter        complement(6414..6432)
                     /label=T7 promoter
                     /note="promoter for bacteriophage T7 RNA polymerase"
     primer_bind     complement(6439..6456)
                     /label=M13 Forward
                     /note="In lacZ gene. Also called M13-F20 or M13 (-21)
                     Forward"
     primer_bind     complement(6439..6455)
                     /label=M13 fwd
                     /note="common sequencing primer, one of multiple similar
                     variants"
     primer_bind     complement(6448..6470)
                     /label=M13/pUC Forward
                     /note="In lacZ gene"
     rep_origin      6596..7051
                     /direction=RIGHT
                     /label=f1 ori
                     /note="f1 bacteriophage origin of replication; arrow
                     indicates direction of (+) strand synthesis"
     primer_bind     complement(6683..6702)
                     /label=F1ori-R
                     /note="F1 origin, reverse primer"
     primer_bind     6893..6914
                     /label=F1ori-F
                     /note="F1 origin, forward primer"
     promoter        7129..7233
                     /gene="bla"
                     /label=AmpR promoter
     CDS             7234..8094
                     /codon_start=1
                     /gene="bla"
                     /product="beta-lactamase"
                     /label=AmpR
                     /note="confers resistance to ampicillin, carbenicillin, and
                     related antibiotics"
                     /translation="MSIQHFRVALIPFFAAFCLPVFAHPETLVKVKDAEDQLGARVGYI
                     ELDLNSGKILESFRPEERFPMMSTFKVLLCGAVLSRIDAGQEQLGRRIHYSQNDLVEYS
                     PVTEKHLTDGMTVRELCSAAITMSDNTAANLLLTTIGGPKELTAFLHNMGDHVTRLDRW
                     EPELNEAIPNDERDTTMPVAMATTLRKLLTGELLTLASRQQLIDWMEADKVAGPLLRSA
                     LPAGWFIADKSGAGERGSRGIIAALGPDGKPSRIVVIYTTGSQATMDERNRQIAEIGAS
                     LIKHW"
     primer_bind     complement(7452..7471)
                     /label=Amp-R
                     /note="Ampicillin resistance gene, reverse primer"
     rep_origin      8265..8853
                     /direction=RIGHT
                     /label=ori
                     /note="high-copy-number ColE1/pMB1/pBR322/pUC origin of
                     replication"
     primer_bind     8754..8773
                     /label=pBR322ori-F
                     /note="pBR322 origin, forward primer"
     primer_bind     9007..9024
                     /label=L4440
                     /note="L4440 vector, forward primer"
ORIGIN
        1 gggcagtgag cgcaacgcaa ttaatgtgag ttagctcact cattaggcac cccaggcttt
       61 acactttatg cttccggctc gtatgttgtg tggaattgtg agcggataac aatttcacac
      121 aggaaacagc tatgaccatg attacgccaa gctatttagg tgacactata gaatactcaa
      181 gctatgcatc caacgcgttg ggagctctcc catatggtcg agcagaggtg taaaaagtac
      241 tcaaaaattt tactcaagtg aaagtacaag tacttaggga aaattttact caattaaaag
      301 taaaagtatc tggctagaat cttacttgag taaaagtaaa aaagtactcc attaaaattg
      361 tacttgagta ttaaggaagt aaaagtaaaa gcaagaaaga aaactagaga ttcttgttta
      421 agctcatggt agggataaca gggtaatata acttcgtata gcatacatta tacgaagtta
      481 tcgttaccac ccactagcgg tcagactgca gattgcagca cgaaacagga agctgactcc
      541 acatggtcac atgctcactg aagtgttgac ttccctgaca gctgtgcact ttctaaaccg
      601 gttttctcat tcatttacag ttcagccgga attcacccgg gtaccggaag gtgcctcctc
      661 cgaggacgtc atcaaggagt tcatgcgctt caaggtgcgc atggagggct ccgtgaacgg
      721 ccacgagttc gagatcgagg gcgagggcga gggccgcccc tacgagggca cccagaccgc
      781 caagctgaag gtgaccaagg gcggccccct gcccttcgcc tgggacatcc tgtcccctca
      841 gttccagtac ggctccaagg cctacgtgaa gcaccccgcc gacatccccg actacttgaa
      901 gctgtccttc cccgagggct tcaagtggga gcgcgtgatg aacttcgagg acggcggcgt
      961 ggtgaccgtg acccaggact cctccctgca ggacggcgag ttcatctaca aggtgaagct
     1021 gcgcggcacc aacttcccct ccgacggccc cgtaatgcag aagaagacca tgggctggga
     1081 ggcctccacc gagcggatgt accccgagga cggcgccctg aagggcgaga tcaagatgag
     1141 gctgaagctg aaggacggcg gccactacga cgccgaggtc aagaccacct acatggccaa
     1201 gaagcccgtg cagctgcccg gcgcctacaa gaccgacatc aagctggaca tcacctccca
     1261 caacgaggac tacaccatcg tggaacagta cgagcgcgcc gagggccgcc actccaccgg
     1321 cgcctaagaa atcctagtaa ttaagtctca gccaccgtta actgaacatg tcaaaacctg
     1381 tggagactgt tgagatttga tgttctgaaa agataaagcc tataaataaa atgttgccca
     1441 aatttcctgc ctgatgtttt tctttgtctt tgctacatgg ctttgctgct cggatcggct
     1501 cactctgtgt atgccacgtt cactttgtac tctccttctc acggtaggtt tattattttt
     1561 agatgtgcag ttagtttctg tgaaataaca caccacacac tgatattgtc tgtgcattga
     1621 cttggtgagt gcacattgtt tttgatcttg acatatttat atttgattga tcaggtgaac
     1681 tgtgtgaatc taaagtgctc catacagatg ttctgcattg aaaatattct cattttatta
     1741 gtggaagtga gtgtatgcca catccaatca atttcagcaa acaccccagt atgatttaat
     1801 gcaaaaaaat gaaggtatca aacacgcatt actactttgc agttaaatat ttaacattta
     1861 ttccaacacg aaaaaaagca gtaaataaca ctttgacaaa cacgtcagga catcttattt
     1921 ttgtcaccct cacaggcaat ttagtataat atattatata tatatatata tcatataata
     1981 atattcagta taatatatat atatatatca tattataata ttcagtataa tataaaacac
     2041 aaacacatat atgtataata taatataaca tttttattta ttgagatgcc tctatggacc
     2101 gtgttataag aagtaaagat caggagaagt aaacatgaag tgtaattatg aatactgatg
     2161 ttaaattaag ctatgatgag ttttcactgt taatttacca tctcaattaa atgttgatgc
     2221 ctccatgacc aagttaagca gatgagactg agacaactgt agaagacaag atgttcactt
     2281 tgctgaatat agctggcttg acagttatct atgactctat aaatatatat atattttttt
     2341 ttttataaaa tgatttattt ataactatat atccatttct cagacaggtg cttcatatcc
     2401 ctcactcccg tagctgtcca tgctggatct gtccccgttg tttttaaaaa gctaaataag
     2461 ttattaacat gactgcatcc agcgagccaa acctgtctgg tgtacagcta ccagagaagc
     2521 ttgagatcct aggaagttcc tatactttct agagaatagg aatcgcgagt gctagcaatt
     2581 aaccctcact aaagggaaca aaagctttta gaccttctta cttttgggga ttatataagt
     2641 attttctcaa taaatatctc atatcttact gtggtttaac tgctgaatct aaaattttaa
     2701 tacaaaagta gttatatttg ttgtacattg taaactataa cttaacttca gtttcagaga
     2761 aactcatgtg ctcaaaatgt aaaaaaagtt tcctgttaaa tattttgtaa atgtattgaa
     2821 gacaaaataa gaaaaaaaaa aatataagcc actaaatcac actgtccttg gtatcagcaa
     2881 gagattctga cataatcagc tgtttttgtt tattactgcc attgaaggcc atgtgcatta
     2941 gtcccaagtt acacattaaa aagtcacatg tagcttacca acatcagtgc tgttcaagca
     3001 cagcctcatc tactattcaa actgtggcac catctaaaat atgccagaat ttttttattt
     3061 aatgaatttg accctgaaat atgtattaat atcactcctg tgattttttt gtaatcagct
     3121 tacaattaca ggaatgcaag cctgattcat tacaagtttc actacacttt ctctgacaac
     3181 atcacctact gaactcagac cagctagttg ctccttaagt atacaatcat gtcagtaatc
     3241 ctcatttcaa tgaaaaatac ccgtattgta cttggtactt ggtagataac cacagagcag
     3301 tattatgcca ttattgtgaa tacaataaga ggtaaatgac ctacagagct gctgctgctg
     3361 ttgtgttaga ttgtaaacac agcacaggat caaggaggtg tccatcacta tgaccaatac
     3421 tagcactttg cacaggctct ttgaaaggct gaaaagagcc ttattggcgt tatcacaaca
     3481 aaatacgcaa atacggaaaa caacgtattg aacttcgcaa acaaaaaaca gcgattttga
     3541 tgaaaatcgc ttaggccttg ctcttcaaac aatccagctt ctccttcttt cactctcaag
     3601 ttgcaagaag caagtgtagc aatgtgcacg cgacagccgg gtgtgtgacg ctggaccaat
     3661 cagagcgcag agctccgaaa gtttaccttt tatggctaga gccggcatct gccgtcatat
     3721 aaaagagcgc gcccagcgtc tcagcctcac tttgagctcc tccacacgca gctagtgcgg
     3781 aatatcatct gcctgtaacc cattctctaa agtcgacaaa cccccccaaa cctaaggtga
     3841 gttgatcttt aagcttttta cattttcagc tcgcatatat caattcgaac gtttaattag
     3901 aatgtttaaa taaagctaga ttaaatgatt aggctcagtt accggtcttt tttttctcat
     3961 ttacgtgcga actctgctta aactctagtt attctttatt aatatgtggt tatttttata
     4021 tatgtatgtt atcataactg tactggctat gtcaggtggt aatgactgta acgttacgtt
     4081 actcgttgta ggcacgacat tgaatgggcc ggtgttgaaa taagtcttca acccctttta
     4141 acctcaaaat gtgctctggt taacaaggat tttaacagct atcagtatga ctgtgcggtt
     4201 ttaaagccgt tagtgaggca cgttgcacac ttgatggatg gccggaatgg gaagttcttt
     4261 atgcaggcag tgctgcagca gggtgtgacc tactttagct aacgttagcc ggctaaccag
     4321 cattcatctg ccggtaactt gagtctaata ttctctatgt gatatcgaag tgatcaaaga
     4381 cacgtctgtt agctcacttt aaccaactgt agtgaaaaat agcgcagtgt gcagcccttc
     4441 aagtctttca tttaggctga ttattcaatc attttattaa ctattaacgc gttactaaac
     4501 gtaaggtaac gtagtcagtt tttaataact ggtgaaaagt actggttggg tttaaatggt
     4561 gacttataat tgtgttggag ggggaaacct ttttgataaa ggctatataa tctcaaatga
     4621 atgggctgag gatggtgttc acaggtgctt tagtgaagtc cgctcgtgaa gagtcgctga
     4681 agtgactgca gatctgtagc gcatgcgttt tggcagacgg ccgttgaaat tcggttgagt
     4741 aattgatacc aggtgaggct agaggatgta gaaattcatt tgtgtagaat ttagggagtg
     4801 gcctggcgtg atgaatgtcg aaatccgttc ctttttactg aaccctatgt ctctgctgag
     4861 tgccacaccg ccggcacaaa gcgtctcaaa ccattgcctt ttatggtaat aatgagaatg
     4921 cagagggact tcctttgtct ggcacatctg aggcgcgcat tgtcacacta gcacccacta
     4981 gcggtcagac tgcagacaaa caggaagctg actccacatg gtcacatgct cactgaagtg
     5041 ttgacttccc tgacagctgt gcactttcta aaccggtttt ctcattcatt tacagttcag
     5101 ccggaattca cctgcaggtg gatccatcta gaactactag aggatccccg ggtaccggta
     5161 gaaaatgagt aaaggagaag aacttttcac tggagttgtc ccaattcttg ttgaattaaa
     5221 tggtgatgtt aatgggcaca aatttcctgt cagtggagag ggtgaaggtg atgcaacata
     5281 cggaaaactt acccttaaat ttatttgcac tactggaaaa ctacctgttc catggccaac
     5341 acttgtcact actctcgcgt atggtcttca atgctttgcg agatacccag atcatatgaa
     5401 acagcatgac tttttcaaga gtgccatgcc cgaaggttat gtacaggaaa gaactatatt
     5461 tttcaaagat gacgggaact acaagacacg tgctgaagtc aagtttgaag gtgataccct
     5521 tgttaataga atcgagttaa aaggtattga ttttaaagaa gatggaaaca ttcttggaca
     5581 caaattggaa tacaactata actcacacaa tgtatacatc atggcagaca aacaaaagaa
     5641 tggaatcaaa gttaacttca aaattagaca caacattgaa gatggaagcg ttcaactagc
     5701 agaccattat caacaaaata ctccaattgg cgatggccct gtccttttac cagacaacca
     5761 ttacctgtcc acacaatctg ccctttcgaa agatcccaac gaaaagagag accacatggt
     5821 ccttcttgag tttgtaacag ctgctgggat tacacatggc atggatgaac tatacaaata
     5881 aatgtccaga cctgcaggaa ttcgatatca agcttatcga tgaacaaacc cccccaaacc
     5941 taaggtgagt tgatctttaa gctttttaca ttttcagctc gcatatatca attcgaacgt
     6001 ttaattagaa tgtttaaata aagctagatt aaatgattag gctcagttac cggtcttttt
     6061 tttctcattt acactagcta agcatgctga taacttcgta tagcatacat tatacgaagt
     6121 tattaccctg ttatccctac aaattaaact gggcatcagc gcaattcaat tggtttggta
     6181 atagcaaggg aaaatagaat gaagtgatct ccaaaaaata agtacttttt gactgtaaat
     6241 aaaattgtaa ggagtaaaaa gtactttttt ttctaaaaaa atgtaattaa gtaaaagtaa
     6301 aagtattgat ttttaattgt actcaagtaa agtaaaaatc cccaaaaata atacttaagt
     6361 acagtaatca agtaaaatta ctcaagtact ttacacctct gggcccaatt cgccctatag
     6421 tgagtcgtat tacaattcac tggccgtcgt tttacaacgt cgtgactggg aaaaccctgg
     6481 cgttacccaa cttaatcgcc ttgcagcaca tccccctttc gccagctggc gtaatagcga
     6541 agaggcccgc accgatcgcc cttcccaaca gttgcgcagc ctgaatggcg aatggnnnnn
     6601 nnnnnnnnnn nnnnnnnnnn nnnnnnnnnn nnnnnnnnnn nnnnnnnnnn nnnnnnnnnn
     6661 nnnnnnnnnn nnnnnnnnnn nnnnnnnnnn nnnnnnnnnn nnnnnnnnnn nnnnnnnnnc
     6721 nnnnnnnnnn nnnnnnnnnn nnnnnnnnnn nnnnnnnnnn nnnnnnnnnn nnnnnnnnnn
     6781 nnnnnnnnnn nnnnnnnnnn nnnnnnnnnn nannnnnnnn nnnnnnnnnn nnnnnnnnnn
     6841 nnnnnnnnnn nnnnnnnnnn ncctttgacg ttggagtcca cgttctttaa tagtggactc
     6901 ttgttccaaa ctggaacaac actcaaccct atctcggtct attcttttga tttataaggg
     6961 attttgccga tttcggccta ttggttaaaa aatgagctga tttaacaaaa atttaacgcg
     7021 aattttaaca aaatattaac gcttacaatt tcctgatgcg gtattttctc cttacgcatc
     7081 tgtgcggtat ttcacaccgc atcaggtggc acttttcggg gaaatgtgcg cggaacccct
     7141 atttgtttat ttttctaaat acattcaaat atgtatccgc tcatgagaca ataaccctga
     7201 taaatgcttc aataatattg aaaaaggaag agtatgagta ttcaacattt ccgtgtcgcc
     7261 cttattccct tttttgcggc attttgcctt cctgtttttg ctcacccaga aacgctggtg
     7321 aaagtaaaag atgctgaaga tcagttgggt gcacgagtgg gttacatcga actggatctc
     7381 aacagcggta agatccttga gagttttcgc cccgaagaac gttttccaat gatgagcact
     7441 tttaaagttc tgctatgtgg cgcggtatta tcccgtattg acgccgggca agagcaactc
     7501 ggtcgccgca tacactattc tcagaatgac ttggttgagt actcaccagt cacagaaaag
     7561 catcttacgg atggcatgac agtaagagaa ttatgcagtg ctgccataac catgagtgat
     7621 aacactgcgg ccaacttact tctgacaacg atcggaggac cgaaggagct aaccgctttt
     7681 ttgcacaaca tgggggatca tgtaactcgc cttgatcgtt gggaaccgga gctgaatgaa
     7741 gccataccaa acgacgagcg tgacaccacg atgcctgtag caatggcaac aacgttgcgc
     7801 aaactattaa ctggcgaact acttactcta gcttcccggc aacaattaat agactggatg
     7861 gaggcggata aagttgcagg accacttctg cgctcggccc ttccggctgg ctggtttatt
     7921 gctgataaat ctggagccgg tgagcgtggg tctcgcggta tcattgcagc actggggcca
     7981 gatggtaagc cctcccgtat cgtagttatc tacacgacgg ggagtcaggc aactatggat
     8041 gaacgaaata gacagatcgc tgagataggt gcctcactga ttaagcattg gtaactgtca
     8101 gaccaagttt actcatatat actttagatt gatttaaaac ttcattttta atttaaaagg
     8161 atctaggtga agatcctttt tgataatctc atgaccaaaa tcccttaacg tgagttttcg
     8221 ttccactgag cgtcagaccc cgtagaaaag atcaaaggat cttcttgaga tccttttttt
     8281 ctgcgcgtaa tctgctgctt gcaaacaaaa aaaccaccgc taccagcggt ggtttgtttg
     8341 ccggatcaag agctaccaac tctttttccg aaggtaactg gcttcagcag agcgcagata
     8401 ccaaatactg ttcttctagt gtagccgtag ttaggccacc acttcaagaa ctctgtagca
     8461 ccgcctacat acctcgctct gctaatcctg ttaccagtgg ctgctgccag tggcgataag
     8521 tcgtgtctta ccgggttgga ctcaagacga tagttaccgg ataaggcgca gcggtcgggc
     8581 tgaacggggg gttcgtgcac acagcccagc ttggagcgaa cgacctacac cgaactgaga
     8641 tacctacagc gtgagctatg agaaagcgcc acgcttcccg aagggagaaa ggcggacagg
     8701 tatccggtaa gcggcagggt cggaacagga gagcgcacga gggagcttcc agggggaaac
     8761 gcctggtatc tttatagtcc tgtcgggttt cgccacctct gacttgagcg tcgatttttg
     8821 tgatgctcgt caggggggcg gagcctatgg aaaaacgcca gcaacgcggc ctttttacgg
     8881 ttcctggcct tttgctggcc ttttgctcac atgttctttc ctgcgttatc ccctgattct
     8941 gtggataacc gtattaccgc ctttgagtga gctgataccg ctcgccgcag ccgaacgacc
     9001 gagcgcagcg agtcagtgag cgaggaagcg gaagagcgcc caatacgcaa accgcctctc
     9061 cccgcgcgtt ggccgattca ttaatgcagc tggcacgaca ggtttcccga ctggaaagc
//
