>Addgene plasmid #31828 | pGBT-RP2-1 | addgene partial sequence | sequence record 36796 | dsRed1-C 5'-AGCTGGACATCACCTCCCACAACG-3'
AACNCGNGNANGTCGAGCGCGCCGAGGGCCGCCACTCCACCGGCGCCTAAGAAATCGCTAGTAATTAAGT
CTCAGCCACCGTTAACTGAACATGTCAAAACCTGTGGAGACTGTTGAGATTTGATGTTCTGAAAAGATAA
AGCCTATAAATAAAATGTTGCCCAAATTTCCTGCCTGATGTTTTTCTTTGTCTTTGCTACATGGCTTTGC
TGCTCGGATCGGCTCACTCTGTGTATGCCACGTTCACTTTGTACTCTCCTTCTCACGGTAGGTTTATTAT
TTTTAGATGTGCAGTTAGTTTCTGTGAAATAACACACCACACACTGATATTGTCTGTGCATTGACTTGGT
GAGTGCACATTGTTTTTGATCTTGACATATTTATATTTGATTGATCAGGTGAACTGTGTGAATCTAAAGT
GCTCCATACAGATGTTCTGCATTGAAAATATTCTCATTTTATTAGTGGAAGTGAGTGTATGCCACATCCA
ATCAATTTCAGCAAACACCCCAGTATGATTTAATGCAAAAAAATGAAGGTATCAAACACGCATTACTACT
TTGCAGTTAAATATTTAACATTTATTCCAACACGAAAAAAAGCAGTAAATAACACTTTGACAAACACGTC
AGGACATCTTATTTTTGTCACCCTCACAGGCAATTTAGTATAATATATTATATATATATATATATCATAT
AATAATATTCAGTATAATATATATATATATATCATATTATAATATTCAGTATAATATAAAACACAAACAC
ATATATGTATAATATAATATAACATTTTTATTTATTGAGATGCCTCTATGGACCGTGTTATAAGAAGTAA
AGATCAGGAGAAGTAAACATGAAGTGTAATTATGAATACTGATGTTAAATTAAGCAGAGGTTCCGTATAC
CCATAGGGCCGCA
